>Addgene plasmid #192312 | pEN_TT BirA*-3xFLAG-CSE1L | addgene full sequence | sequence record 388102 | Addgene NGS Result
CTGACGGATGGCCTTTTTGCGTTTCTACAAACTCTTCCTGTTAGTTAGTTACTTAAGCTCGGGCCCCAAA
TAATGATTTTATTTTGACTGATAGTGACCTGTTCGTTGCAACAAATTGATAAGCAATGCTTTTTTATAAT
GCCAACTTTGTACAAAAAAGCAGGCTTTAAAGGAACCAATTCAGTCGACTGGATCCCGAGTTTACTCCCT
ATCAGTGATAGAGAACGTATGTCGAGTTTACTCCCTATCAGTGATAGAGAACGATGTCGAGTTTACTCCC
TATCAGTGATAGAGAACGTATGTCGAGTTTACTCCCTATCAGTGATAGAGAACGTATGTCGAGTTTACTC
CCTATCAGTGATAGAGAACGTATGTCGAGTTTATCCCTATCAGTGATAGAGAACGTATGTCGAGTTTACT
CCCTATCAGTGATAGAGAACGTATGTCGAGGTAGGCGTGTACGGTGGGAGGCCTATATAAGCAGAGCTCG
TTTAGTGAACCGTCAGATCGCCACTAGAATGAAGGACAACACCGTGCCCCTGAAGCTGATCGCCCTGCTG
GCCAACGGCGAGTTCCACTCTGGCGAGCAGCTGGGAGAGACCCTGGGAATGAGCAGAGCCGCCATCAACA
AGCACATCCAGACACTGAGAGACTGGGGAGTGGACGTGTTCACCGTGCCTGGCAAGGGCTACAGCCTGCC
TGAGCCTATCCAGCTGCTGAACGCCAAGCAGATCCTGGGACAGCTGGATGGCGGAAGCGTGGCCGTGCTG
CCTGTGATCGACTCCACCAATCAGTACCTGCTGGACAGAATCGGAGAGCTGAAGTCCGGCGACGCCTGCA
TCGCCGAGTACCAGCAGGCTGGCAGAGGAGGCAGAGGACGGAAGTGGTTCAGCCCATTCGGAGCCAACCT
GTACCTGTCCATGTTCTGGAGACTGGAGCAGGGACCTGCTGCTGCCATCGGACTGAGTCTGGTGATCGGA
ATCGTGATGGCCGAGGTGCTGAGAAAGCTGGGAGCCGACAAGGTGAGAGTGAAGTGGCCTAATGACCTGT
ACCTCCAGGACCGCAAGCTGGCTGGCATCCTGGTGGAGCTGACAGGCAAGACAGGCGATGCCGCTCAGAT
CGTGATCGGAGCCGGAATCAACATGGCCATGAGAAGAGTGGAGGAGAGCGTGGTGAACCAGGGCTGGATC
ACCCTGCAGGAGGCTGGCATCAACCTGGACCGGAACACCCTGGCCGCCATGCTGATCAGAGAGCTGAGAG
CCGCTCTGGAGCTGTTCGAGCAGGAGGGACTGGCTCCTTACCTGAGCAGATGGGAGAAGCTGGACAACTT
CATCAACAGACCTGTGAAGCTGATCATCGGCGACAAGGAAATCTTCGGCATCTCCAGAGGAATCGACAAG
CAGGGAGCTCTGCTGCTGGAGCAGGACGGAATCATCAAGCCCTGGATGGGCGGAGAAATCTCCCTGAGAA
GCGCAGAGAAGACTAGAATGGACTACAAAGACCATGACGGTGATTATAAAGATCATGACATCGATTACAA
GGATGACGATGACAAGATGGAACTCAGCGATGCAAATCTGCAAACACTAACAGAATATTTAAAGAAAACA
CTTGATCCTGATCCTGCCATCCGACGTCCAGCTGAGAAATTTCTTGAATCTGTTGAAGGAAATCAGAATT
ATCCACTGTTGCTTTTGACATTACTGGAGAAGTCCCAGGATAATGTTATCAAAGTATGTGCTTCAGTAAC
ATTCAAAAACTATATTAAAAGGAACTGGAGAATTGTTGAAGATGAACCAAACAAAATTTGTGAAGCCGAT
CGAGTGGCCATTAAAGCCAACATAGTGCACTTGATGCTTAGCAGCCCAGAGCAAATTCAGAAGCAGTTAA
GTGATGCAATTAGCATTATTGGCAGAGAAGATTTTCCACAGAAATGGCCTGACTTGCTGACAGAAATGGT
GAATCGCTTTCAGAGTGGAGATTTCCATGTTATTAATGGAGTCCTCCGTACAGCACATTCATTATTTAAA
AGATACCGTCATGAATTTAAGTCAAACGAGTTATGGACTGAAATTAAGCTTGTTCTGGATGCCTTTGCTT
TGCCTTTGACTAATCTTTTTAAGGCCACTATTGAACTCTGCAGTACCCATGCAAATGATGCCTCTGCCCT
GAGGATTCTGTTTTCTTCCCTGATCCTGATCTCAAAATTGTTCTATAGTTTAAACTTTCAGGATCTCCCT
GAATTTTTTGAAGATAATATGGAAACTTGGATGAATAATTTTCATACTCTCTTAACATTGGATAATAAGC
TTTTACAAACTGATGATGAAGAGGAAGCCGGCTTATTGGAGCTCTTAAAATCCCAGATTTGTGATAATGC
CGCACTCTATGCACAAAAGTACGATGAAGAATTCCAGCGATACCTGCCTCGTTTTGTTACAGCCATCTGG
AATTTACTAGTTACAACGGGTCAAGAGGTTAAATATGATTTGTTGGTAAGTAATGCAATTCAATTTCTGG
CTTCAGTTTGTGAGAGACCTCATTATAAGAATCTATTTGAGGACCAGAACACGCTGACAAGTATCTGTGA
AAAGGTTATTGTGCCTAACATGGAATTTAGAGCTGCTGATGAAGAAGCATTTGAAGATAATTCTGAGGAG
TACATAAGGAGAGATTTGGAAGGATCTGATATTGATACTAGACGCAGGGCTGCTTGTGATCTGGTACGAG
GATTATGCAAGTTTTTTGAGGGACCTGTGACAGGAATCTTCTCTGGTTATGTTAATTCCATGCTGCAGGA
ATACGCAAAAAATCCATCTGTCAACTGGAAACACAAAGATGCAGCCATCTACCTAGTGACATCTTTGGCA
TCAAAAGCCCAAACACAGAAGCATGGAATTACACAAGCAAATGAACTTGTAAACCTAACTGAGTTCTTTG
TGAATCACATCCTCCCTGATTTAAAATCAGCTAATGTGAATGAATTTCCTGTCCTTAAAGCTGACGGTAT
CAAATATATTATGATTTTTAGAAATCAAGTGCCAAAAGAACATCTTTTAGTCTCGATTCCTCTCTTGATT
AATCATCTTCAAGCTGAAAGTATTGTTGTTCATACTTACGCAGCTCATGCTCTTGAACGGCTCTTTACTA
TGCGAGGGCCTAACAATGCCACTCTCTTTACAGCTGCAGAAATCGCACCGTTTGTTGAGATTCTGCTAAC
AAACCTTTTCAAAGCTCTCACACTTCCTGGCTCTTCAGAAAATGAATATATTATGAAAGCTATCATGAGA
AGTTTTTCTCTCCTACAAGAAGCCATAATCCCCTACATCCCTACTCTCATCACTCAGCTTACACAGAAGC
TATTAGCTGTTAGTAAGAACCCAAGCAAACCTCACTTTAATCACTACATGTTTGAAGCAATATGTTTATC
CATAAGAATAACTTGCAAAGCTAACCCTGCTGCTGTTGTAAATTTTGAGGAGGCTTTGTTTTTGGTGTTT
ACTGAAATCTTACAAAATGATGTGCAAGAATTTATTCCATACGTCTTTCAAGTGATGTCTTTGCTTCTGG
AAACACACAAAAATGACATCCCGTCTTCCTATATGGCCTTATTTCCTCATCTCCTTCAGCCAGTGCTTTG
GGAAAGAACAGGAAATATTCCTGCTCTAGTGAGGCTTCTTCAAGCATTCTTAGAACGCGGTTCAAACACA
ATAGCAAGTGCTGCAGCTGACAAAATTCCTGGGTTACTAGGTGTCTTTCAGAAGCTGATTGCATCCAAAG
CAAATGACCACCAAGGTTTTTATCTTCTAAACAGTATAATAGAGCACATGCCTCCTGAATCAGTTGACCA
ATATAGGAAACAAATCTTCATTCTGCTATTCCAGAGACTTCAGAATTCCAAAACAACCAAGTTTATCAAG
AGTTTTTTAGTCTTTATTAATTTGTATTGCATAAAATATGGGGCACTAGCACTACAAGAAATATTTGATG
GTATACAACCAAAAATGTTTGGAATGGTTTTGGAAAAAATTATTATTCCTGAAATTCAGAAGGTATCTGG
AAATGTAGAGAAAAAGATCTGTGCGGTTGGCATAACCAAATTACTAACAGAATGTCCCCCAATGATGGAC
ACTGAGTATACCAAACTGTGGACTCCATTATTACAGTCTTTGATTGGTCTTTTTGAGTTACCCGAAGATG
ATACCATTCCTGATGAGGAACATTTTATTGACATAGAAGATACACCAGGATATCAGACTGCCTTCTCACA
GTTGGCATTTGCTGGGAAAAAAGAGCATGATCCTGTAGGTCAAATGGTGAATAACCCCAAAATTCACCTG
GCACAGTCACTTCACAAGTTGTCTACCGCCTGTCCAGGAAGGGTTCCATCAATGGTGAGCACCAGCCTGA
ATGCAGAAGCGCTCCAGTATCTCCAAGGGTACCTTCAGGCAGCCAGTGTGACACTGCTTTAACAATTGGA
AGACTAATGCGTTTTCGAGATATCTAGACCCAGCTTTCTTGTACAAAGTTGGCATTATAAGAAAGCATTG
CTTATCAATTTGTTGCAACGAACAGGTCACTATCAGTCAAAATAAAATCATTATTTGCCATCCAGCTGCA
GCTCTGGCCCGTGTCTCAAAATCTCTGATGTTACATTGCACAAGATAAAAATATATCATCATGAACAATA
AAACTGTCTGCTTACATAAACAGTAATACAAGGGGTGTTATGAGCCATATTCAACGGGAAACGTCGAGGC
CGCGATTAAATTCCAACATGGATGCTGATTTATATGGGTATAAATGGGCTCGCGATAATGTCGGGCAATC
AGGTGCGACAATCTATCGCTTGTATGGGAAGCCCGATGCGCCAGAGTTGTTTCTGAAACATGGCAAAGGT
AGCGTTGCCAATGATGTTACAGATGAGATGGTCAGACTAAACTGGCTGACGGAATTTATGCCTCTTCCGA
CCATCAAGCATTTTATCCGTACTCCTGATGATGCATGGTTACTCACCACTGCGATCCCCGGAAAAACAGC
ATTCCAGGTATTAGAAGAATATCCTGATTCAGGTGAAAATATTGTTGATGCGCTGGCAGTGTCCCTGCGC
CGGTTGCATTCGATTCCTGTTTGTAATTGTCCTTTTAACAGCGATCGCGTATTTCGTCTCGCTCAGGCGC
AATCACGAATGAATAACGGTTTGGTTGATGCGAGTGATTTTGATGACGAGCGTAATGGCTGGCCTGTTGA
ACAAGTCTGGAAAGAAATGCATAAACTTTTGCCATTCTCACCGGATTCAGTCGTCACTCATGGTGATTTC
TCACTTGATAACCTTATTTTTGACGAGGGGAAATTAGGCCGGGAAGCCGATCTCGGCTTGAACGAATTGT
TAGGTGGCGGTACTTGGGTCGATATCAAAGTGCATCACTTCTTCCCGTATGCCCAACTTTGTATAGAGAG
CCACTGCGGGATCGTCACCGTAATCTGCTTGCACGTAGATCACATAAGCACCAAGCGCGTTGGCCTCATG
CTTGAGGAGATTGATGAGCGCGGTGGCAATGCCCTGCCTCCGGTGCTCGCCGGAGACTGCGAGATCATAG
ATATAGATCTCACTACGCGGCTGCTCAAACTTGGGCAGAACGTAAGCCGCGAGAGCGCCAACAACCGCTT
CTTGGTCGAAGGCAGCAAGCGCGATGAATGTCTTACTACGGAGCAAGTTCCCGAGGTAATCGGAGTCCGG
CTGATGTTGGGAGTAGGTGGCTACGTCTCCGAACTCACGACCGAAAAGATCAAGAGCAGCCCGCATGGAT
TTGACTTGGTCAGGGCCGAGCCTACATGTGCGAATGATGCCCATACTTGAGCCACCTAACTTTGTTTTAG
GGCGACTGCCCTGCTGCGTAACATCGTTGCTGCTGCGTAACATCGTTGCTGCTCCATAACATCAAACATC
GACCCACGGCGTAACGCGCTTGCTGCTTGGATGCCCGAGGCATAGACTGTACAAAAAAACAGTCATAACA
AGCCATGAAAACCGCCACTGCGCCGTTACCACCGCTGCGTTCGGTCAAGGTTCTGGACCAGTTGCGTGAG
CGCATACGCTACTTGCATTACAGTTTACGAACCGAACAGGCTTATGTCAACTGGGTTCGTGCCTTCATCC
GTTTCCACGGTGTGCGTCACCCGGCAACCTTGGGCAGCAGCGAAGTCGAGGCATTTCTGTCCTGGCTGGC
GAACGAGCGCAAGGTTTCGGTCTCCACGCATCGTCAGGCATTGGCGGCCTTGCTGTTCTTCTACGGCAAG
GTGCTGTGCACGGATCTGCCCTGGCTTCAGGAGATCGGAAGACCTCGGCCGTCGCGGCGCTTGCCGGTGG
TGCTGACCCCGGATGAAGTGGTTCGCATCCTCGGTTTTCTGGAAGGCGAGCATCGTTTGTTCGCCCAGGA
CTCTAGCTATAGTTCTAGTGGTTGGCTACTAATAGGTTGTATTGATGTTGGACGAGTCGGAATCGCAGAC
CGATACCAGGATCTTGCCATCCTATGGAACTGCCTCGGTGAGTTTTCTCCTTCATTACAGAAACGGCTTT
TTCAAAAATATGGTATTGATAATCCTGATATGAATAAATTGCAGTTTCATTTGATGCTCGATGAGTTTTT
CTAATCAGAATTGGTTAATTGGTTGTAACACTGGCAGAGCATTACGCTGACTTGACGGGACGGCGCAAGC
TCATGACCAAAATCCCTTAACGTGAGTTTTCGTTCCACTGAGCGTCAGACCCCGTAGAAAAGATCAAAGG
ATCTTCTTGAGATCCTTTTTTTCTGCGCGTAATCTGCTGCTTGCAAACAAAAAAACCACCGCTACCAGCG
GTGGTTTGTTTGCCGGATCAAGAGCTACCAACTCTTTTTCCGAAGGTAACTGGCTTCAGCAGAGCGCAGA
TACCAAATACTGTTCTTCTAGTGTAGCCGTAGTTAGGCCACCACTTCAAGAACTCTGTAGCACCGCCTAC
ATACCTCGCTCTGCTAATCCTGTTACCAGTGGCTGCTGCCAGTGGCGATAAGTCGTGTCTTACCGGGTTG
GACTCAAGACGATAGTTACCGGATAAGGCGCAGCGGTCGGGCTGAACGGGGGGTTCGTGCACACAGCCCA
GCTTGGAGCGAACGACCTACACCGAACTGAGATACCTACAGCGTGAGCTATGAGAAAGCGCCACGCTTCC
CGAAGGGAGAAAGGCGGACAGGTATCCGGTAAGCGGCAGGGTCGGAACAGGAGAGCGCACGAGGGAGCTT
CCAGGGGGAAACGCCTGGTATCTTTATAGTCCTGTCGGGTTTCGCCACCTCTGACTTGAGCGTCGATTTT
TGTGATGCTCGTCAGGGGGGCGGAGCCTATGGAAAAACGCCAGCAACGCGGCCTTTTTACGGTTCCTGGC
CTTTTGCTGGCCTTTTGCTCACATGTTCTTTCCTGCGTTATCCCCTGATTCTGTGGATAACCGTATTACC
GCTAGCATGGATCTCGGGGACGTCTAACTACTAAGCGAGAGTAGGGAACTGCCAGGCATCAAATAAAACG
AAAGGCTCAGTCGGAAGACTGGGCCTTTCGTTTTATCTGTTGTTTGTCGGTGAACGCTCTCCTGAGTAGG
ACAAATCCGCCGGGAGCGGATTTGAACGTTGTGAAGCAACGGCCCGGAGGGTGGCGGGCAGGACGCCCGC
CATAAACTGCCAGGCATCAAACTAAGCAGAAGGCCATC
Features (pLannotate 1.2.2; 14 found; start..end, strand, type, name):
     67..166     +  protein_bind   attL1: mutant version of attL; recombination site for the Gateway® LR reaction LR Clonase™
    198..512     +  promoter       tight TRE promoter: Tet-responsive promoter PTight, consisting of seven tet operator sequences followed by the minimal CMV promoter
    519..1481    +  CDS            BirA(R118G): promiscuous R118G mutant of the E. coli biotin protein ligase (Cronan, 2005) also known as BirA* or BioID
   1491..1556    +  CDS            3xFLAG: three tandem FLAG® epitope tags, followed by an enterokinase cleavage site
   1557..4469    +  CDS            CSE1L: XPO2_HUMAN - Also known as CAS From Homo sapiens (Human).
   4508..4607    -  protein_bind   attL2: mutant version of attL; recombination site for the Gateway® LR reaction LR Clonase™
   4730..5356    +  CDS            KanR (fragment): aminoglycoside phosphotransferase; aph(3')-Ia; confers resistance to kanamycin in bacteria or G418 (Geneticin®) in eukaryotes
   5390..5923    -  CDS            GmR: gentamycin acetyltransferase; aacC1; confers resistance to gentamycin
   6112..6140    -  promoter       Pc promoter: intI1 (promoter lies within the coding sequence); class 1 integron promoter
   6118..6465    -  CDS            YPR2_ECOLX (fragment): Protein predicted: Swiss-Prot protein existence level 4. From Escherichia coli.
   6470..6654    +  CDS            KanR (fragment): aminoglycoside phosphotransferase; aph(3')-Ia; confers resistance to kanamycin in bacteria or G418 (Geneticin®) in eukaryotes
   6797..7385    +  rep_origin     ori: high-copy-number ColE1/pMB1/pBR322/pUC origin of replication
   7553..7596    -  terminator     rrnB T1 terminator: Escherichia coli rrnB; transcription terminator T1 from the E. coli rrnB gene
   7728..17      +  terminator     rrnB T2 terminator (across the origin): transcription terminator T2 from the E. coli rrnB gene
