[The description below was written by a language model from this plasmid's Addgene catalogue record and pLannotate feature annotations shown in this document.]
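Description:
pEN_TT BirA*-3xFLAG-CSE1L is a 7.7 kb Gateway entry vector built on the pEN_TT 3xFLAG-BirA backbone. It is intended as a shuttle for moving a tetracycline-inducible proximity-labeling cassette into a destination vector rather than for direct expression studies. It replicates in E. coli from a high-copy ColE1/pUC-type origin and is selected with gentamicin. Resistance comes from the aacC1 gentamicin acetyltransferase gene, driven by a class 1 integron Pc promoter. The two kanamycin-resistance fragments flanking this cassette suggest that the gentamicin marker interrupts the original KanR gene, so kanamycin selection is not expected to work. The rrnB T1 and T2 terminators lie upstream of the attL1 site and insulate the cassette from read-through transcription originating in the backbone.

The payload lies between attL1 and attL2, so an LR Clonase reaction transfers the promoter and coding sequence together into an attR-bearing destination vector. The cassette starts with the tight TRE promoter, which consists of seven tet operators fused to a minimal CMV promoter. Expression therefore depends on a Tet transactivator and doxycycline, which must be supplied by the destination vector or the host cell. This promoter drives a single fusion of BirA(R118G), the promiscuous E. coli biotin ligase known as BirA* or BioID, followed by a 3xFLAG epitope and human CSE1L (CAS/XPO2), a nuclear export receptor. CSE1L was inserted by restriction cloning, with the 5′ SpeI site destroyed and the 3′ MfeI site retained. The purpose field mentions 3xFLAG twice, but the feature table shows only one 3xFLAG, positioned between BirA* and CSE1L. The construct supports inducible BioID mapping of proteins near CSE1L, with FLAG detection of the bait.
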