Addgene plasmid #192312: pEN_TT BirA*-3xFLAG-CSE1L
Purpose: Gateway entry vector for an inducible 3xFLAG-BirA* 3xFLAG-CSE1L
Depositing lab: Kevin Janes. Depositing organization: University of Virginia. Publication: Nucleocytoplasmic transport of active HER2 causes fractional escape from the DCIS-like state. Wang L, Paudel BB, McKnight RA, Janes KA. Nat Commun. 2023 Apr 13;14(1):2110. doi: 10.1038/s41467-023-37914-x. PubMed 37055441.
Backbone
  Vector backbone: pEN_TT 3xFLAG-BirA w ccdB
  Backbone manufacturer: Addgene #25752
  Vector type: Gateway entry vector
Growth in bacteria
  Bacterial resistance: Gentamicin, 10 μg/mL
  Growth temperature: 37°C
  Growth strain: DH5alpha
  Copy number: High Copy
Gene/Insert
  Gene/Insert name: BirA*-3xFLAG-CSE1L
  Species: H. sapiens (human)
  Entrez Gene: CSE1L (a.k.a. CAS, CSE1, XPO2)
  Tag / fusion protein: 3xFLAG (N terminal on insert)
  Cloning method: Restriction Enzyme; 5′ cloning site SpeI (destroyed during cloning); 3′ cloning site MfeI (not destroyed)
Terms and licenses: Academic/Nonprofit Terms; Industry Terms: Not Available to Industry
How to cite: pEN_TT BirA*-3xFLAG-CSE1L was a gift from Kevin Janes (Addgene plasmid # 192312 ; http://n2t.net/addgene:192312 ; RRID:Addgene_192312)
